>Addgene plasmid #232059 | pET28-NFMshuf2 | addgene full sequence | sequence record 464059 | Addgene NGS Result
GAAGTCAGCGCCCTGCACCATTATGTTCCGGATCTGCATCGCAGGATGCTGCTGGCTACCCTGTGGAACA
CCTACATCTGTATTAACGAAGCGCTGGCATTGACCCTGAGTGATTTTTCTCTGGTCCCGCCGCATCCATA
CCGCCAGTTGTTTACCCTCACAACGTTCCAGTAACCGGGCATGTTCATCATCAGTAACCCGTATCGTGAG
CATCCTCTCTCGTTTCATCGGTATCATTACCCCCATGAACAGAAATCCCCCTTACACGGAGGCATCAGTG
ACCAAACAGGAAAAAACCGCCCTTAACATGGCCCGCTTTATCAGAAGCCAGACATTAACGCTTCTGGAGA
AACTCAACGAGCTGGACGCGGATGAACAGGCAGACATCTGTGAATCGCTTCACGACCACGCTGATGAGCT
TTACCGCAGCTGCCTCGCGCGTTTCGGTGATGACGGTGAAAACCTCTGACACATGCAGCTCCCGGAGACG
GTCACAGCTTGTCTGTAAGCGGATGCCGGGAGCAGACAAGCCCGTCAGGGCGCGTCAGCGGGTGTTGGCG
GGTGTCGGGGCGCAGCCATGACCCAGTCACGTAGCGATAGCGGAGTGTATACTGGCTTAACTATGCGGCA
TCAGAGCAGATTGTACTGAGAGTGCACCATTGCGGTGTGAAATACCGCACAGATGCGTAAGGAGAAAATA
CCGCATCAGGCGCTCTTCCGCTTCCTCGCTCACTGACTCGCTGCGCTCGGTCGTTCGGCTGCGGCGAGCG
GTATCAGCTCACTCAAAGGCGGTAATACGGTTATCCACAGAATCAGGGGATAACGCAGGAAAGAACATGT
GAGCAAAAGGCCAGCAAAAGGCCAGGAACCGTAAAAAGGCCGCGTTGCTGGCGTTTTTCCATAGGCTCCG
CCCCCCTGACGAGCATCACAAAAATCGACGCTCAAGTCAGAGGTGGCGAAACCCGACAGGACTATAAAGA
TACCAGGCGTTTCCCCCTGGAAGCTCCCTCGTGCGCTCTCCTGTTCCGACCCTGCCGCTTACCGGATACC
TGTCCGCCTTTCTCCCTTCGGGAAGCGTGGCGCTTTCTCATAGCTCACGCTGTAGGTATCTCAGTTCGGT
GTAGGTCGTTCGCTCCAAGCTGGGCTGTGTGCACGAACCCCCCGTTCAGCCCGACCGCTGCGCCTTATCC
GGTAACTATCGTCTTGAGTCCAACCCGGTAAGACACGACTTATCGCCACTGGCAGCAGCCACTGGTAACA
GGATTAGCAGAGCGAGGTATGTAGGCGGTGCTACAGAGTTCTTGAAGTGGTGGCCTAACTACGGCTACAC
TAGAAGGACAGTATTTGGTATCTGCGCTCTGCTGAAGCCAGTTACCTTCGGAAAAAGAGTTGGTAGCTCT
TGATCCGGCAAACAAACCACCGCTGGTAGCGGTGGTTTTTTTGTTTGCAAGCAGCAGATTACGCGCAGAA
AAAAAGGATCTCAAGAAGATCCTTTGATCTTTTCTACGGGGTCTGACGCTCAGTGGAACGAAAACTCACG
TTAAGGGATTTTGGTCATGAACAATAAAACTGTCTGCTTACATAAACAGTAATACAAGGGGTGTTATGAG
CCATATTCAACGGGAAACGTCTTGCTCTAGGCCGCGATTAAATTCCAACATGGATGCTGATTTATATGGG
TATAAATGGGCTCGCGATAATGTCGGGCAATCAGGTGCGACAATCTATCGATTGTATGGGAAGCCCGATG
CGCCAGAGTTGTTTCTGAAACATGGCAAAGGTAGCGTTGCCAATGATGTTACAGATGAGATGGTCAGACT
AAACTGGCTGACGGAATTTATGCCTCTTCCGACCATCAAGCATTTTATCCGTACTCCTGATGATGCATGG
TTACTCACCACTGCGATCCCCGGGAAAACAGCATTCCAGGTATTAGAAGAATATCCTGATTCAGGTGAAA
ATATTGTTGATGCGCTGGCAGTGTTCCTGCGCCGGTTGCATTCGATTCCTGTTTGTAATTGTCCTTTTAA
CAGCGATCGCGTATTTCGTCTCGCTCAGGCGCAATCACGAATGAATAACGGTTTGGTTGATGCGAGTGAT
TTTGATGACGAGCGTAATGGCTGGCCTGTTGAACAAGTCTGGAAAGAAATGCATAAACTTTTGCCATTCT
CACCGGATTCAGTCGTCACTCATGGTGATTTCTCACTTGATAACCTTATTTTTGACGAGGGGAAATTAAT
AGGTTGTATTGATGTTGGACGAGTCGGAATCGCAGACCGATACCAGGATCTTGCCATCCTATGGAACTGC
CTCGGTGAGTTTTCTCCTTCATTACAGAAACGGCTTTTTCAAAAATATGGTATTGATAATCCTGATATGA
ATAAATTGCAGTTTCATTTGATGCTCGATGAGTTTTTCTAAGAATTAATTCATGAGCGGATACATATTTG
AATGTATTTAGAAAAATAAACAAATAGGGGTTCCGCGCACATTTCCCCGAAAAGTGCCACCTAAATTGTA
AGCGTTAATATTTTGTTAAAATTCGCGTTAAATTTTTGTTAAATCAGCTCATTTTTTAACCAATAGGCCG
AAATCGGCAAAATCCCTTATAAATCAAAAGAATAGACCGAGATAGGGT
[37 nt withheld, positions 2639-2675]
AAAGAACGTGGACTCCAACGTCAAAGG
[49 nt withheld, positions 2703-2751]
T
[91 nt withheld, positions 2753-2843]
G
[124 nt withheld, positions 2845-2968]
CCCATTCGCCAATCCGGATATAGTTCCTCCTTTCAGCAAAAAACCCCTCAAGACCCGTTTAGAGGCCCCA
AGGGGTTATGCTAGTTATTGCTCAGCGGTGGCAGCAGCCAACTCAGCTTCCTTTCGGGCTTTGTTAGCAG
CCGGATCTCAGTGGTGGTGGTGGTGGTGCTCGAGTTATTCGCCCTGGGTCACTTCTTCCACAATCGCATG
GCTGGTCACTTTTTCCACTTTTTCGGTGCTCACCAGTTTTTCTTCAAAGGTTTCTTCATGTTCTTCCACT
TCCTGGGTCACGGTCACGCTTTTGGTAATATATTCGGTCGCGCCTTTGCCGCCTTCGCTGGTAATTTTTT
CCACTTTTTCGGTCACCACCACTTTTTCTTTGCTTTCTTTTTCGCCTTCTTCTTTTTCCGCCGGGCTCAC
TTTCAGGCCGTTGGTCACCACGCCTTCTTTATCTTTCTGGCCGCTGCCTTCTTTCTGGGTTTCCTGTTCA
TCTTTTTCTTTGCCTTCCACTTTGCCGTTAATCGCAATTTCTTTTTCTTTGCTTTCCTGCGGGCTTTTTT
CGCCCACTTTTTCTTTGCTGCCGCCTTCTTTTTCCGCTTTTTCTTTCACATCTTTCTGCTGCTGCGGTTC
TTCTTCTTTGGTTTCTTCTTCCAGGCTCACTTTCACGCTTTCGGTAATGGTAATCATGCGTTCCACCGCT
TCTTCTTTCACCGGGCTTTCCGCTTTATCTTTTTCCGGCACTTTTTCCGGTTCTTCTTTTTCTTCTTCCA
CTTTTTCTTCTTCCGGGCTTTTTTCCGCCACTTCTTCTTTATCTTTCACTTCGCGTTCTTTTTCCTGTTT
TTCTTTGCCCGCATCCGCTTCCGGTTCCGGTTCCACTTCTTTCACCGGGCTATCCGGCACCGGGCTTTTC
GCATCTTTCGGATCTTTCACTTCAATTTCTTCTTCAATCGCCATATCTTTCACTTCGCCTTTGGTTTCTT
TTTCTTTTTCCGCTTTCGCTTCTTTGCCTTCGCCTTCCGCTTCGGTTTCGCCATCTTTTTCCTGTTTGCC
TTCTTTTTCTTTGCTGCTGCCTTCTTTTTCGCTGCCGCCTTTTTCCGCCTGTTCGCTATCCACGCCTTTA
TCTTTTTCTTTTTCTTTTTCCTGGCCTTTTTCTTTTTCTTCATCTTTGCCTTCTTTATCTTTTTCCGCTT
CCGGGCTTTCCACCGGGCTTTTTTCCACTTCCGGATCTTTTTCTTTTTCTTTCGCTTCTTTTTCTTTTTC
TTCCGCGCTCGCCGCCAGTTCTTCCGCAATCACGGTCAGCGCTTCTTCCATTTCGCTTTCTTCTTTATCC
ACTTCGGTTTCTTCAATAATTTCTTTCACAAATTCATGCTGCACTTTCAGTTCCGGCGCTTCCACTTCGG
TTTTCTGAATTTCGCTGCTAATGGTCACGCTCGGCTGTTCATGGGTATACAGCGGGCCGGTAATGCTGCC
GCTAAAGGTGCTATACCAGCACATATGGCTGCCGCGCGGCACCAGGCCGCTGCTGTGATGATGATGATGA
TGGCTGCTGCCCATGGTATATCTCCTTCTTAAAGTTAAACAAAATTATTTCTAGAGGGGAATTGTTATCC
GCTCACAATTCCCCTATAGTGAGTCGTATTAATTTCGCGGGATCGAGATCTCGATCCTCTACGCCGGACG
CATCGTGGCCGGCATCACCGGCGCCACAGGTGCGGTTGCTGGCGCCTATATCGCCGACATCACCGATGGG
GAAGATCGGGCTCGCCACTTCGGGCTCATGAGCGCTTGTTTCGGCGTGGGTATGGTGGCAGGCCCCGTGG
CCGGGGGACTGTTGGGCGCCATCTCCTTGCATGCACCATTCCTTGCGGCGGCGGTGCTCAACGGCCTCAA
CCTACTACTGGGCTGCTTCCTAATGCAGGAGTCGCATAAGGGAGAGCGTCGAGATCCCGGACACCATCGA
ATGGCGCAAAACCTTTCGCGGTATGGCATGATAGCGCCCGGAAGAGAGTCAATTCAGGGTGGTGAATGTG
AAACCAGTAACGTTATACGATGTCGCAGAGTATGCCGGTGTCTCTTATCAGACCGTTTCCCGCGTGGTGA
ACCAGGCCAGCCACGTTTCTGCGAAAACGCGGGAAAAAGTGGAAGCGGCGATGGCGGAGCTGAATTACAT
TCCCAACCGCGTGGCACAACAACTGGCGGGCAAACAGTCGTTGCTGATTGGCGTTGCCACCTCCAGTCTG
GCCCTGCACGCGCCGTCGCAAATTGTCGCGGCGATTAAATCTCGCGCCGATCAACTGGGTGCCAGCGTGG
TGGTGTCGATGGTAGAACGAAGCGGCGTCGAAGCCTGTAAAGCGGCGGTGCACAATCTTCTCGCGCAACG
CGTCAGTGGGCTGATCATTAACTATCCGCTGGATGACCAGGATGCCATTGCTGTGGAAGCTGCCTGCACT
AATGTTCCGGCGTTATTTCTTGATGTCTCTGACCAGACACCCATCAACAGTATTATTTTCTCCCATGAAG
ACGGTACGCGACTGGGCGTGGAGCATCTGGTCGCATTGGGTCACCAGCAAATCGCGCTGTTAGCGGGCCC
ATTAAGTTCTGTCTCGGCGCGTCTGCGTCTGGCTGGCTGGCATAAATATCTCACTCGCAATCAAATTCAG
CCGATAGCGGAACGGGAAGGCGACTGGAGTGCCATGTCCGGTTTTCAACAAACCATGCAAATGCTGAATG
AGGGCATCGTTCCCACTGCGATGCTGGTTGCCAACGATCAGATGGCGCTGGGCGCAATGCGCGCCATTAC
CGAGTCCGGGCTGCGCGTTGGTGCGGATATCTCGGTAGTGGGATACGACGATACCGAAGACAGCTCATGT
TATATCCCGCCGTTAACCACCATCAAACAGGATTTTCGCCTGCTGGGGCAAACCAGCGTGGACCGCTTGC
TGCAACTCTCTCAGGGCCAGGCGGTGAAGGGCAATCAGCTGTTGCCCGTCTCACTGGTGAAAAGAAAAAC
CACCCTGGCGCCCAATACGCAAACCGCCTCTCCCCGCGCGTTGGCCGATTCATTAATGCAGCTGGCACGA
CAGGTTTCCCGACTGGAAAGCGGGCAGTGAGCGCAACGCAATTAATGTAAGTTAGCTCACTCATTAGGCA
CCGGGATCTCGACCGATGCCCTTGAGAGCCTTCAACCCAGTCAGCTCCTTCCGGTGGGCGCGGGGCATGA
CTATCGTCGCCGCACTTATGACTGTCTTCTTTATCATGCAACTCGTAGGACAGGTGCCGGCAGCGCTCTG
GGTCATTTTCGGCGAGGACCGCTTTCGCTGGAGCGCGACGATGATCGGCCTGTCGCTTGCGGTATTCGGA
ATCTTGCACGCCCTCGCTCAAGCCTTCGTCACTGGTCCCGCCACCAAACGTTTCGGCGAGAAGCAGGCCA
TTATCGCCGGCATGGCGGCCCCACGGGTGCGCATGATCGTGCTCCTGTCGTTGAGGACCCGGCTAGGCTG
GCGGGGTTGCCTTACTGGTTAGCAGAATGAATCACCGATACGCGAGCGAACGTGAAGCGACTGCTGCTGC
AAAACGTCTGCGACCTGAGCAACAACATGAATGGTCTTCGGTTTCCGTGTTTCGTAAAGTCTGGAAACGC
G
Features (pLannotate 1.2.2; 21 found; start..end, strand, type, name):
    278..469     +  CDS            rop: Rop protein, which maintains plasmids at low copy number; rop
    571..710     +  misc_feature   bom: basis of mobility region from pBR322
    896..1484    -  rep_origin     ori: high-copy-number ColE1/pMB1/pBR322/pUC origin of replication
   1606..2421    +  CDS            KanR: aminoglycoside phosphotransferase; aph(3')-Ia; confers resistance to kanamycin in bacteria or G418 (Geneticin®) in eukaryotes
   2430..2487    -  promoter       AmpR promoter (fragment): bla
   2540..2968    -  rep_origin     f1 ori (sequence partly withheld): f1 bacteriophage origin of replication; arrow indicates direction of (+) strand synthesis
   3005..3052    -  terminator     T7 terminator: transcription terminator for bacteriophage T7 RNA polymerase
   3060..3109    -  CDS            SET1 (fragment): solubility-enhancement tag derived from T7 phage gene 10B
   3119..3136    -  CDS            9xHis (fragment): 9xHis affinity tag
   3146..4453    -  CDS            Nefm (fragment): NFM_RAT - Also known as Nef3, Nfm. Experimental evidence at protein level: Swiss-Prot protein existence level 1. Neurofilaments usually contain three intermediate filament proteins: NEFL, NEFM, and NEFH which are involved in the maintenance of neuronal caliber. May additionally cooperate with the neuronal intermediate filament proteins PRPH and INA to form neuronal filamentous networks (By similarity). From Rattus norvegicus (Rat).
   4466..4483    -  CDS            thrombin site: thrombin recognition and cleavage site
   4494..4510    -  CDS            capTEV™ (fragment): composite tag for in vivo biotinylation, TEV protease cleavage, and 6xHis tagging
   4529..4551    -  RBS            RBS: efficient ribosome binding site from bacteriophage T7 gene 10 (Olins and Rangwala, 1989)
   4566..4590    -  protein_bind   lac operator: The lac repressor binds to the lac operator to inhibit transcription in E. coli. This inhibition can be relieved by adding lactose or isopropyl-β-D-thiogalactopyranoside (IPTG). lac repressor encoded by lacI
   4591..4609    -  promoter       T7 promoter: promoter for bacteriophage T7 RNA polymerase
   4631..4910    +  CDS            TcR (fragment): tetracycline efflux protein; tet; confers resistance to tetracycline
   4918..4995    +  promoter       lacI promoter: lacI
   4996..6078    +  CDS            lacI: lac repressor; lacI; The lac repressor binds to the lac operator to inhibit transcription in E. coli. This inhibition can be relieved by adding lactose or isopropyl-β-D-thiogalactopyranoside (IPTG).
   6091..6112    +  protein_bind   CAP binding site: CAP binding activates transcription in the presence of cAMP. E. coli catabolite activator protein
   6127..6418    +  CDS            TcR (fragment): tetracycline efflux protein; tet; confers resistance to tetracycline
   6490..261     -  CDS            YPB1_ECOLX (across the origin): Protein predicted: Swiss-Prot protein existence level 4. From Escherichia coli.
