[The description below was written by a language model from this plasmid's Addgene catalogue record and pLannotate feature annotations shown in this document.]
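Description:
pET28-NFMshuf2 is a bacterial expression plasmid of about 6.6 kb built on the pET28a backbone. It carries a roughly 1.4 kb synthetic variant of the rat (R. norvegicus) neurofilament-medium (NFM) tail domain in which the charged residues have been redistributed more evenly along the sequence; this is the second such "charge shuffle" design. The insert sits between the NdeI and XhoI sites, both retained. This places it in frame behind the backbone's N-terminal 6xHis tag and thrombin cleavage site. The automated annotation labels this short His-coding stretch as a fragment of a composite tag. It also finds a His-tag fragment just downstream of the insert, as expected for the pET28a C-terminal tag region, but the record does not say whether this is translated as part of the product.

Expression follows the standard pET arrangement. A T7 promoter with an adjacent lac operator and the T7 gene 10 ribosome binding site drive the open reading frame, and a T7 terminator closes the unit. The plasmid-borne lacI gene supplies repressor, so transcription stays low until induction with IPTG in a host that provides T7 RNA polymerase. The plasmid replicates from a pBR322-type ColE1 origin with the rop gene and bom region, consistent with its listing as low copy. Selection is by kanamycin resistance, and an f1 origin is also present. The short tetracycline-resistance and AmpR promoter fragments in the feature table are backbone remnants rather than functional markers.

According to the record, the purified protein is intended for surface tethering. The associated work reconstitutes neurofilament tail protein brushes to examine how sequence, charge patterning and phosphorylation shape their structure.
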