Addgene plasmid #232059: pET28-NFMshuf2
Purpose: Expresses construct for surface tethering: R. norvegicus NFM tail domain with more evenly distributed charged residues, sequence 2
Depositing lab: Sanjay Kumar. Depositing organization: University of California, Berkeley. Publication: Dissecting neurofilament tail sequence-phosphorylation-structure relationships with multicomponent reconstituted protein brushes. Ding EA, Yokokura TJ, Wang R, Kumar S. Proc Natl Acad Sci U S A. 2024 Dec 3;121(49):e2410109121. doi: 10.1073/pnas.2410109121. Epub 2024 Nov 27. PubMed 39602260.
Backbone
  Vector backbone: pET28a
  Backbone size w/o insert (bp): 5200
  Total vector size (bp): 6600
  Vector type: Bacterial Expression
Growth in bacteria
  Bacterial resistance: Kanamycin, 50 μg/mL
  Growth temperature: 37°C
  Growth strain: DH5alpha
  Copy number: Low Copy
Gene/Insert
  Gene/Insert name: Neurofilament-Medium tail domain, charge shuffle 2
  Species: R. norvegicus (rat), Synthetic
  Insert size (bp): 1400
  Tag / fusion protein: 6xHis, thrombin (N terminal on backbone)
  Cloning method: Restriction Enzyme; 5′ cloning site NdeI (not destroyed); 3′ cloning site XhoI (not destroyed)
  Sequencing primers: 5′ TAATACGACTCACTATAGGG
Terms and licenses: Academic/Nonprofit Terms; Industry Terms: Not Available to Industry
How to cite: pET28-NFMshuf2 was a gift from Sanjay Kumar (Addgene plasmid # 232059 ; http://n2t.net/addgene:232059 ; RRID:Addgene_232059)
